Addgene plasmid #13026: pcDNA3-Myd88-CFP
Depositing lab: Doug Golenbock.
Backbone
  Vector backbone: pcDNA3-CFP
  Backbone size w/o insert (bp): 6160
  Vector type: Mammalian Expression
  Selectable markers: Neomycin (select with G418)
Growth in bacteria
  Bacterial resistance: Ampicillin, 100 μg/mL
  Growth temperature: 37°C
  Growth strain: DH5alpha
  Copy number: High Copy
Gene/Insert
  Gene/Insert name: myeloid differentiation primary response gene (88) (alt name: MyD88)
  Species: H. sapiens (human)
  Insert size (bp): 888
  GenBank ID: NM_002468
  Entrez Gene: MYD88 (a.k.a. IMD68, MYD88D, WM1)
  Tag / fusion protein: CFP (C terminal on backbone)
  Cloning method: Restriction Enzyme; 5′ cloning site BamHI (not destroyed); 3′ cloning site SalI / XhoI (destroyed during cloning)
  Sequencing primers: 5′ T7; 3′ GTCTTGTAGTTGCCGTCGTC
Terms and licenses: Academic/Nonprofit Terms; Industry Terms: Not Available to Industry
Depositor comments: The primer for sequencing out the 5' end of the GFP based constructs (GFP/EGFP, CFP, YFP) is 5'- GTCTTGTAGTTGCCGTCGTC -3' Please note that the MyD88 insert in this plasmid does not express full-length MyD88 relative to GenBank reference NP_002459.2. This was an intentional result of the cloning strategy employed in constructing this vector. For more information, please see the following publication: https://www.ncbi.nlm.nih.gov/pubmed/12324469
How to cite: pcDNA3-Myd88-CFP was a gift from Doug Golenbock (Addgene plasmid # 13026 ; http://n2t.net/addgene:13026 ; RRID:Addgene_13026)
