[The description below was written by a language model from this plasmid's Addgene catalogue record and pLannotate feature annotations shown in this document.]
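Description:
pcDNA3-Myd88-CFP is a mammalian expression plasmid built on a pcDNA3-CFP backbone, carrying human MyD88 fused at its C terminus to cyan fluorescent protein. In bacteria it is maintained as a high-copy plasmid through a ColE1/pUC-type origin and selected with ampicillin via the β-lactamase gene. An f1 origin is also present. For stable selection in mammalian cells, an SV40 enhancer/early promoter drives a neomycin phosphotransferase cassette terminated by an SV40 polyadenylation signal, allowing G418 selection. The annotated sequence is about 7 kb, consistent with the stated backbone and insert sizes. Small annotated fragments (an HIV-1 LTR piece, ble, lacI, lac promoter/operator, bom) appear to be backbone remnants or short software matches rather than functional parts.

The expression cassette consists of the human CMV immediate-early enhancer and promoter, followed by a T7 promoter, the 888 bp MYD88 coding sequence, a mammalian codon-optimized CFP open reading frame placed a few bases downstream, and a bovine growth hormone polyadenylation signal. An SP6 promoter lies in reverse orientation after CFP. The insert was cloned by restriction enzymes, with the 5′ BamHI site retained and the 3′ SalI/XhoI junction destroyed. The depositor notes that the insert intentionally does not encode full-length MyD88 relative to the current reference protein, as a result of the cloning strategy.

MyD88 is the adaptor protein that links Toll-like receptor and IL-1 receptor signalling to IRAK kinases, TRAF6 and NF-κB activation. The record does not state a specific application, but a CFP fusion of this kind suits live-cell imaging of MyD88 localization and recruitment, or pairing with YFP-tagged partners in colocalization or FRET experiments.
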