Features (pLannotate 1.2.2; 22 found; start..end, strand, type, name):
     36..80      -  misc_feature   bom (fragment): basis of mobility region from pBR322
    235..614     +  enhancer       CMV enhancer: human cytomegalovirus immediate early enhancer
    615..818     +  promoter       CMV promoter: human cytomegalovirus (CMV) immediate early promoter
    814..847     +  LTR            5' LTR (truncated) (fragment): truncated 5' long terminal repeat (LTR) from HIV-1
    863..881     +  promoter       T7 promoter: promoter for bacteriophage T7 RNA polymerase
    913..1800    +  CDS            MYD88: MYD88_HUMAN - Experimental evidence at protein level: Swiss-Prot protein existence level 1. Adapter protein involved in the Toll-like receptor and IL-1 receptor signaling pathway in the innate immune response (PubMed:15361868, PubMed:18292575, PubMed:33718825). Acts via IRAK1, IRAK2, IRF7 and TRAF6, leading to NF-kappa-B activation, cytokine secretion and the inflammatory response (PubMed:15361868, PubMed:24316379, PubMed:19506249). Increases IL-8 transcription (PubMed:9013863). Involved in IL-18-mediated signaling pathway. Activates IRF1 resulting in its rapid migration into the nucleus to me
   1807..2526    +  CDS            CFP: cyan variant of GFP mammalian codon-optimized
   2542..2560    -  promoter       SP6 promoter: promoter for bacteriophage SP6 RNA polymerase
   2586..2810    +  polyA_signal   bGH poly(A) signal: bovine growth hormone polyadenylation signal
   2814..2835    +  promoter       SV40 promoter (fragment): SV40 enhancer and early promoter
   2856..3284    +  rep_origin     f1 ori (sequence partly withheld): f1 bacteriophage origin of replication; arrow indicates direction of (+) strand synthesis
   3298..3628    +  promoter       SV40 promoter: SV40 enhancer and early promoter
   3695..4486    +  CDS            neo: KKA2_KLEPN - Also known as kan, nptII. Experimental evidence at protein level: Swiss-Prot protein existence level 1. Resistance to kanamycin, neomycin, paromomycin, ribostamycin, butirosin and gentamicin B. From Klebsiella pneumoniae.
   4510..4668    +  CDS            ble (fragment): BLE_KLEPN - Experimental evidence at protein level: Swiss-Prot protein existence level 1. Binding protein with a strong affinity to the bleomycin family of antibiotics. Binds to CL990; an antimitotic-antibiotic compound. From Klebsiella pneumoniae.
   4663..4784    +  polyA_signal   SV40 poly(A) signal: SV40 polyadenylation signal
   4857..4873    -  protein_bind   lac operator: The lac repressor binds to the lac operator to inhibit transcription in E. coli. This inhibition can be relieved by adding lactose or isopropyl-β-D-thiogalactopyranoside (IPTG). lac repressor encoded by lacI
   4881..4911    -  promoter       lac promoter: promoter for the E. coli lac operon
   4926..4947    -  protein_bind   CAP binding site: CAP binding activates transcription in the presence of cAMP. E. coli catabolite activator protein
   4960..5052    -  CDS            lacI (fragment): lac repressor; lacI; The lac repressor binds to the lac operator to inhibit transcription in E. coli. This inhibition can be relieved by adding lactose or isopropyl-β-D-thiogalactopyranoside (IPTG).
   5235..5823    -  rep_origin     ori: high-copy-number ColE1/pMB1/pBR322/pUC origin of replication
   5994..6854    -  CDS            AmpR: β-lactamase; bla; confers resistance to ampicillin, carbenicillin, and related antibiotics
   6855..6959    -  promoter       AmpR promoter: bla
>Addgene plasmid #13026 | pcDNA3-Myd88-CFP | depositor full sequence | sequence record 7424 | Author sequence
GACGGATCGGGAGATCTCCCGATCCCCTATGGTCGACTCTCAGTACAATCTGCTCTGATGCCGCATAGTT
AAGCCAGTATCTGCTCCCTGCTTGTGTGTTGGAGGTCGCTGAGTAGTGCGCGAGCAAAATTTAAGCTACA
ACAAGGCAAGGCTTGACCGACAATTGCATGAAGAATCTGCTTAGGGTTAGGCGTTTTGCGCTGCTTCGCG
ATGTACGGGCCAGATATACGCGTTGACATTGATTATTGACTAGTTATTAATAGTAATCAATTACGGGGTC
ATTAGTTCATAGCCCATATATGGAGTTCCGCGTTACATAACTTACGGTAAATGGCCCGCCTGGCTGACCG
CCCAACGACCCCCGCCCATTGACGTCAATAATGACGTATGTTCCCATAGTAACGCCAATAGGGACTTTCC
ATTGACGTCAATGGGTGGACTATTTACGGTAAACTGCCCACTTGGCAGTACATCAAGTGTATCATATGCC
AAGTACGCCCCCTATTGACGTCAATGACGGTAAATGGCCCGCCTGGCATTATGCCCAGTACATGACCTTA
TGGGACTTTCCTACTTGGCAGTACATCTACGTATTAGTCATCGCTATTACCATGGTGATGCGGTTTTGGC
AGTACATCAATGGGCGTGGATAGCGGTTTGACTCACGGGGATTTCCAAGTCTCCACCCCATTGACGTCAA
TGGGAGTTTGTTTTGGCACCAAAATCAACGGGACTTTCCAAAATGTCGTAACAACTCCGCCCCATTGACG
CAAATGGGCGGTAGGCGTGTACGGTGGGAGGTCTATATAAGCAGAGCTCTCTGGCTAACTAGAGAACCCA
CTGCTTACTGGCTTATCGAAATTAATACGACTCACTATAGGGAGACCCAAGCTTGGTACCGAGCTCGGAT
CCATGGCTGCAGGAGGTCCCGGCGCGGGGTCTGCGGCCCCGGTCTCCTCCACATCCTCCCTTCCCCTGGC
TGCTCTCAACATGCGAGTGCGGCGCCGCCTGTCTCTGTTCTTGAACGTGCGGACACAGGTGGCGGCCGAC
TGGACCGCGCTGGCGGAGGAGATGGACTTTGAGTACTTGGAGATCCGGCAACTGGAGACACAAGCGGACC
CCACTGGCAGGCTGCTGGACGCCTGGCAGGGACGCCCTGGCGCCTCTGTAGGCCGACTGCTCGAGCTGCT
TACCAAGCTGGGCCGCGACGACGTGCTGCTGGAGCTGGGACCCAGCATTGAGGAGGATTGCCAAAAGTAT
ATCTTGAAGCAGCAGCAGGAGGAGGCTGAGAAGCCTTTACAGGTGGCCGCTGTAGACAGCAGTGTCCCAC
GGACAGCAGAGCTGGCGGGCATCACCACACTTGATGACCCCCTGGGGCATATGCCTGAGCGTTTCGATGC
CTTCATCTGCTATTGCCCCAGCGACATCCAGTTTGTGCAGGAGATGATCCGGCAACTGGAACAGACAAAC
TATCGACTGAAGTTGTGTGTGTCTGACCGCGATGTCCTGCCTGGCACCTGTGTCTGGTCTATTGCTAGTG
AGCTCATCGAAAAGAGGTGCCGCCGGATGGTGGTGGTTGTCTCTGATGATTACCTGCAGAGCAAGGAATG
TGACTTCCAGACCAAATTTGCACTCAGCCTCTCTCCAGGTGCCCATCAGAAGCGACTGATCCCCATCAAG
TACAAGGCAATGAAGAAAGAGTTCCCCAGCATCCTGAGGTTCATCACTGTCTGCGACTACACCAACCCCT
GCACCAAATCTTGGTTCTGGACTCGCCTTGCCAAGGCCTTGTCCCTGCCCGTCGAGATGGTGAGCAAGGG
CGAGGAGCTGTTCACCGGGGTGGTGCCCATCCTGGTCGAGCTGGACGGCGACGTAAACGGCCACAGGTTC
AGCGTGTCCGGCGAGGGCGAGGGCGATGCCACCTACGGCAAGCTGACCCTGAAGTTCATCTGCACCACCG
GCAAGCTGCCCGTGCCCTGGCCCACCCTCGTGACCACCCTGACCTGGGGCGTGCAGTGCTTCAGCCGCTA
CCCCGACCACATGAAGCAGCACGACTTCTTCAAGTCCGCCATGCCCGAAGGCTACGTCCAGGAGCGTACC
ATCTTCTTCAAGGACGACGGCAACTACAAGACCCGCGCCGAGGTGAAGTTCGAGGGCGACACCCTGGTGA
ACCGCATCGAGCTGAAGGGCATCGACTTCAAGGAGGACGGCAACATCCTGGGGCACAAGCTGGAGTACAA
CTACATCAGCCACAACGTCTATATCACCGCCGACAAGCAGAAGAACGGCATCAAGGCCCACTTCAAGATC
CGCCACAACATCGAGGACGGCAGCGTGCAGCTCGCCGACCACTACCAGCAGAACACCCCCATCGGCGACG
GCCCCGTGCTGCTGCCCGACAACCACTACCTGAGCACCCAGTCCGCCCTGAGCAAAGACCCCAACGAGAA
GCGCGATCACATGGTCCTGCTGGAGTTCGTGACCGCCGCCGGGATCACTCTCGGCATGGACGAGCTGTAC
AAGTAATCTAGAGGGCCCTATTCTATAGTGTCACCTAAATGCTAGAGCTCGCTGATCAGCCTCGACTGTG
CCTTCTAGTTGCCAGCCATCTGTTGTTTGCCCCTCCCCCGTGCCTTCCTTGACCCTGGAAGGTGCCACTC
CCACTGTCCTTTCCTAATAAAATGAGGAAATTGCATCGCATTGTCTGAGTAGGTGTCATTCTATTCTGGG
GGGTGGGGTGGGGCAGGACAGCAAGGGGGAGGATTGGGAAGACAATAGCAGGCATGCTGGGGATGCGGTG
GGCTCTATGGCTTCTGAGGCGGAAAGAACCAGCTGGGGCTCTAGGGGGTATCCCC
[124 nt withheld, positions 2856-2979]
C
[32 nt withheld, positions 2981-3012]
CA
[57 nt withheld, positions 3015-3071]
A
[49 nt withheld, positions 3073-3121]
CCTTTGACGTTGGAGTCCACGTTCTTT
[37 nt withheld, positions 3149-3185]
ACCCTATCTCGGTCTATTCTTTTGATTTATAAGGGATTTTGGGGATTTCGGCCTATTGGTTAAAAAATGA
GCTGATTTAACAAAAATTTAACGCGAATTAATTCTGTGGAATGTGTGTCAGTTAGGGTGTGGAAAGTCCC
CAGGCTCCCCAGGCAGGCAGAAGTATGCAAAGCATGCATCTCAATTAGTCAGCAACCAGGTGTGGAAAGT
CCCCAGGCTCCCCAGCAGGCAGAAGTATGCAAAGCATGCATCTCAATTAGTCAGCAACCATAGTCCCGCC
CCTAACTCCGCCCATCCCGCCCCTAACTCCGCCCAGTTCCGCCCATTCTCCGCCCCATGGCTGACTAATT
TTTTTTATTTATGCAGAGGCCGAGGCCGCCTCTGCCTCTGAGCTATTCCAGAAGTAGTGAGGAGGCTTTT
TTGGAGGCCTAGGCTTTTGCAAAAAGCTCCCGGGAGCTTGTATATCCATTTTCGGATCTGATCAAGAGAC
AGGATGAGGATCGTTTCGCATGATTGAACAAGATGGATTGCACGCAGGTTCTCCGGCCGCTTGGGTGGAG
AGGCTATTCGGCTATGACTGGGCACAACAGACAATCGGCTGCTCTGATGCCGCCGTGTTCCGGCTGTCAG
CGCAGGGGCGCCCGGTTCTTTTTGTCAAGACCGACCTGTCCGGTGCCCTGAATGAACTGCAGGACGAGGC
AGCGCGGCTATCGTGGCTGGCCACGACGGGCGTTCCTTGCGCAGCTGTGCTCGACGTTGTCACTGAAGCG
GGAAGGGACTGGCTGCTATTGGGCGAAGTGCCGGGGCAGGATCTCCTGTCATCTCACCTTGCTCCTGCCG
AGAAAGTATCCATCATGGCTGATGCAATGCGGCGGCTGCATACGCTTGATCCGGCTACCTGCCCATTCGA
CCACCAAGCGAAACATCGCATCGAGCGAGCACGTACTCGGATGGAAGCCGGTCTTGTCGATCAGGATGAT
CTGGACGAAGAGCATCAGGGGCTCGCGCCAGCCGAACTGTTCGCCAGGCTCAAGGCGCGCATGCCCGACG
GCGAGGATCTCGTCGTGACCCATGGCGATGCCTGCTTGCCGAATATCATGGTGGAAAATGGCCGCTTTTC
TGGATTCATCGACTGTGGCCGGCTGGGTGTGGCGGACCGCTATCAGGACATAGCGTTGGCTACCCGTGAT
ATTGCTGAAGAGCTTGGCGGCGAATGGGCTGACCGCTTCCTCGTGCTTTACGGTATCGCCGCTCCCGATT
CGCAGCGCATCGCCTTCTATCGCCTTCTTGACGAGTTCTTCTGAGCGGGACTCTGGGGTTCGAAATGACC
GACCAAGCGACGCCCAACCTGCCATCACGAGATTTCGATTCCACCGCCGCCTTCTATGAAAGGTTGGGCT
TCGGAATCGTTTTCCGGGACGCCGGCTGGATGATCCTCCAGCGCGGGGATCTCATGCTGGAGTTCTTCGC
CCACCCCAACTTGTTTATTGCAGCTTATAATGGTTACAAATAAAGCAATAGCATCACAAATTTCACAAAT
AAAGCATTTTTTTCACTGCATTCTAGTTGTGGTTTGTCCAAACTCATCAATGTATCTTATCATGTCTGTA
TACCGTCGACCTCTAGCTAGAGCTTGGCGTAATCATGGTCATAGCTGTTTCCTGTGTGAAATTGTTATCC
GCTCACAATTCCACACAACATACGAGCCGGAAGCATAAAGTGTAAAGCCTGGGGTGCCTAATGAGTGAGC
TAACTCACATTAATTGCGTTGCGCTCACTGCCCGCTTTCCAGTCGGGAAACCTGTCGTGCCAGCTGCATT
AATGAATCGGCCAACGCGCGGGGAGAGGCGGTTTGCGTATTGGGCGCTCTTCCGCTTCCTCGCTCACTGA
CTCGCTGCGCTCGGTCGTTCGGCTGCGGCGAGCGGTATCAGCTCACTCAAAGGCGGTAATACGGTTATCC
ACAGAATCAGGGGATAACGCAGGAAAGAACATGTGAGCAAAAGGCCAGCAAAAGGCCAGGAACCGTAAAA
AGGCCGCGTTGCTGGCGTTTTTCCATAGGCTCCGCCCCCCTGACGAGCATCACAAAAATCGACGCTCAAG
TCAGAGGTGGCGAAACCCGACAGGACTATAAAGATACCAGGCGTTTCCCCCTGGAAGCTCCCTCGTGCGC
TCTCCTGTTCCGACCCTGCCGCTTACCGGATACCTGTCCGCCTTTCTCCCTTCGGGAAGCGTGGCGCTTT
CTCAATGCTCACGCTGTAGGTATCTCAGTTCGGTGTAGGTCGTTCGCTCCAAGCTGGGCTGTGTGCACGA
ACCCCCCGTTCAGCCCGACCGCTGCGCCTTATCCGGTAACTATCGTCTTGAGTCCAACCCGGTAAGACAC
GACTTATCGCCACTGGCAGCAGCCACTGGTAACAGGATTAGCAGAGCGAGGTATGTAGGCGGTGCTACAG
AGTTCTTGAAGTGGTGGCCTAACTACGGCTACACTAGAAGGACAGTATTTGGTATCTGCGCTCTGCTGAA
GCCAGTTACCTTCGGAAAAAGAGTTGGTAGCTCTTGATCCGGCAAACAAACCACCGCTGGTAGCGGTGGT
TTTTTTGTTTGCAAGCAGCAGATTACGCGCAGAAAAAAAGGATCTCAAGAAGATCCTTTGATCTTTTCTA
CGGGGTCTGACGCTCAGTGGAACGAAAACTCACGTTAAGGGATTTTGGTCATGAGATTATCAAAAAGGAT
CTTCACCTAGATCCTTTTAAATTAAAAATGAAGTTTTAAATCAATCTAAAGTATATATGAGTAAACTTGG
TCTGACAGTTACCAATGCTTAATCAGTGAGGCACCTATCTCAGCGATCTGTCTATTTCGTTCATCCATAG
TTGCCTGACTCCCCGTCGTGTAGATAACTACGATACGGGAGGGCTTACCATCTGGCCCCAGTGCTGCAAT
GATACCGCGAGACCCACGCTCACCGGCTCCAGATTTATCAGCAATAAACCAGCCAGCCGGAAGGGCCGAG
CGCAGAAGTGGTCCTGCAACTTTATCCGCCTCCATCCAGTCTATTAATTGTTGCCGGGAAGCTAGAGTAA
GTAGTTCGCCAGTTAATAGTTTGCGCAACGTTGTTGCCATTGCTACAGGCATCGTGGTGTCACGCTCGTC
GTTTGGTATGGCTTCATTCAGCTCCGGTTCCCAACGATCAAGGCGAGTTACATGATCCCCCATGTTGTGC
AAAAAAGCGGTTAGCTCCTTCGGTCCTCCGATCGTTGTCAGAAGTAAGTTGGCCGCAGTGTTATCACTCA
TGGTTATGGCAGCACTGCATAATTCTCTTACTGTCATGCCATCCGTAAGATGCTTTTCTGTGACTGGTGA
GTACTCAACCAAGTCATTCTGAGAATAGTGTATGCGGCGACCGAGTTGCTCTTGCCCGGCGTCAATACGG
GATAATACCGCGCCACATAGCAGAACTTTAAAAGTGCTCATCATTGGAAAACGTTCTTCGGGGCGAAAAC
TCTCAAGGATCTTACCGCTGTTGAGATCCAGTTCGATGTAACCCACTCGTGCACCCAACTGATCTTCAGC
ATCTTTTACTTTCACCAGCGTTTCTGGGTGAGCAAAAACAGGAAGGCAAAATGCCGCAAAAAAGGGAATA
AGGGCGACACGGAAATGTTGAATACTCATACTCTTCCTTTTTCAATATTATTGAAGCATTTATCAGGGTT
ATTGTCTCATGAGCGGATACATATTTGAATGTATTTAGAAAAATAAACAAATAGGGGTTCCGCGCACATT
TCCCCGAAAAGTGCCACCTGACGTC
