>Addgene plasmid #13026 | pcDNA3-Myd88-CFP | addgene partial sequence | sequence record 91588 | CMV-F 5'-CGCAAATGGGCGGTAGGCGTG-3'
ACTAGAGAACCCACTGCTTACTGGCTTATCGAAATTAATACGACTCACTATAGGGAGACCCAAGCTTGGT
ACCGAGCTCGGATCCATGGCTGCAGGAGGTCCCGGCGCGGGGTCTGCGGCCCCGGTCTCCTCCACATCCT
CCCTTCCCCTGGCTGCTCTCAACATGCGAGTGCGGCGCCGCCTGTCTCTGTTCTTGAACGTGCGGACACA
GGTGGCGGCCGACTGGACCGCGCTGGCGGAGGAGATGGACTTTGAGTACTTGGAGATCCGGCAACTGGAG
ACACAAGCGGACCCCACTGGCAGGCTGCTGGACGCCTGGCAGGGACGCCCTGGCGCCTCTGTAGGCCGAC
TGCTCGAGCTGCTTACCAAGCTGGGCCGCGACGACGTGCTGCTGGAGCTGGGACCCAGCATTGAGGAGGA
TTGCCAAAAGTATATCTTGAAGCAGCAGCAGGAGGAGGCTGAGAAGCCTTTACAGGTGGCCGCTGTAGAC
AGCAGTGTCCCACGGACAGCAGAGCTGGCGGGCATCACCACACTTGATGACCCCCTGGGGCATATGCCTG
AGCGTTTCGATGCCTTCATCTGCTATTGCCCCAGCGACATCCAGTTTGTGCAGGAGATGATCCGGCAACT
GGAACAGACAAACTATCGACTGAAGTTGTGTGTGTCTGACCGCGATGTCCTGCCTGGCACCTGTGTCTGG
TCTATTGCTAGTGAGCTCATCGAAAAGAGGTGCCGCCGGATGGTGGTGGTTGTCTCTGATGATTACCTGC
AGAGCAAGGAATGTGACTTCCAGACCAAATTTGCACTCAGCCTCTCTCCAGGTGCCCATCAGAAGCGACT
GATCCCC
