>Addgene plasmid #13026 | pcDNA3-Myd88-CFP | addgene partial sequence | sequence record 91589 | BGH-rev 5'-TAGAAGGCACAGTCGAGG-3'
CTATAGAATAGGGCCCTCTAGATTACTTGTACAGCTCGTCCATGCCGAGAGTGATCCCGGCGGCGGTCAC
GAACTCCAGCAGGACCATGTGATCGCGCTTCTCGTTGGGGTCTTTGCTCAGGGCGGACTGGGTGCTCAGG
TAGTGGTTGTCGGGCAGCAGCACGGGGCCGTCGCCGATGGGGGTGTTCTGCTGGTAGTGGTCGGCGAGCT
GCACGCTGCCGTCCTCGATGTTGTGGCGGATCTTGAAGTGGGCCTTGATGCCGTTCTTCTGCTTGTCGGC
GGTGATATAGACGTTGTGGCTGATGTAGTTGTACTCCAGCTTGTGCCCCAGGATGTTGCCGTCCTCCTTG
AAGTCGATGCCCTTCAGCTCGATGCGGTTCACCAGGGTGTCGCCCTCGAACTTCACCTCGGCGCGGGTCT
TGTAGTTGCCGTCGTCCTTGAAGAAGATGGTACGCTCCTGGACGTAGCCTTCGGGCATGGCGGACTTGAA
GAAGTCGTGCTGCTTCATGTGGTCGGGGTAGCGGCTGAAGCACTGCACGCCCCAGGTCAGGGTGGTCACG
AGGGTGGGCCAGGGCACGGGCAGCTTGCCGGTGGTGCAGATGAACTTCAGGGTCAGCTTGCCGTAGGTGG
CATCGCCCTCGCCCTCGCCGGACACGCTGAACCTGTGGCCGTTTACGTCGCCGTCCAGCTCGACCAGGAT
GGGCACCACCCCGGTGAACAGCTCCTCGCCCTTGCTCACCATCTCGACGGGCAGGGACAAGGCCTTGGCA
AGGCGAGTCCAGAACCAAGATTTGGTGCAGGGGTTGGTGTAGTCGCAGACAGTGATGAACCTCAGGATGC
TGGGGAACTCTTTCTTCATTGCCTTGTACTTGATGGGGATCAGTCGCTTCTGATGGGCACCTGGAGAGA
