>Addgene plasmid #13026 | pcDNA3-Myd88-CFP | addgene partial sequence | sequence record 91590 | EXFP-R 5'-GTCTTGTAGTTGCCGTCGTC-3'
CTGGACGTAGCCTTCGGGCATGGCGGACTTGAAGAAGTCGTGCTGCTTCATGTGGTCGGGGTAGCGGCTG
AAGCACTGCACGCCCCAGGTCAGGGTGGTCACGAGGGTGGGCCAGGGCACGGGCAGCTTGCCGGTGGTGC
AGATGAACTTCAGGGTCAGCTTGCCGTAGGTGGCATCGCCCTCGCCCTCGCCGGACACGCTGAACCTGTG
GCCGTTTACGTCGCCGTCCAGCTCGACCAGGATGGGCACCACCCCGGTGAACAGCTCCTCGCCCTTGCTC
ACCATCTCGACGGGCAGGGACAAGGCCTTGGCAAGGCGAGTCCAGAACCAAGATTTGGTGCAGGGGTTGG
TGTAGTCGCAGACAGTGATGAACCTCAGGATGCTGGGGAACTCTTTCTTCATTGCCTTGTACTTGATGGG
GATCAGTCGCTTCTGATGGGCACCTGGAGAGAGGCTGAGTGCAAATTTGGTCTGGAAGTCACATTCCTTG
CTCTGCAGGTAATCATCAGAGACAACCACCACCATCCGGCGGCACCTCTTTTCGATGAGCTCACTAGCAA
TAGACCAGACACAGGTGCCAGGCAGGACATCGCGGTCAGACACACACAACTTCAGTCGATAGTTTGTCTG
TTCCAGTTGCCGGATCATCTCCTGCACAAACTGGATGTCGCTGGGGCAATAGCAGATGAAGGCATCGAAA
CGCTCAGGCATATGCCCCAGGGGGTCATCAAGTGTGGTGATGCCCGCCAGCTCTGCTGTCCGTGGGACAC
TGCTGTCTACAGCGGCCACCTGTAAAGGCTTCTCAGCCTCCTCCTGCTGCTGCTTCAAGATATACTTTTG
GCAATCCTCCTCAATGCTGGGTCC
